Addgene plasmid #43211: I-TTGA
Depositing lab: Chad Cowan & Kiran Musunuru. Depositing organization: Harvard University. Publication: A TALEN Genome-Editing System for Generating Human Stem Cell-Based Disease Models. Ding Q, Lee YK, Schaefer EA, Peters DT, Veres A, Kim K, Kuperwasser N, Motola DL, Meissner TB, Hendriks WT, Trevisan M, Gupta RM, Moisan A, Banks E, Friesen M, Schinzel RT, Xia F, Tang A, Xia Y, Figueroa E, Wann A, Ahfeldt T, Daheron L, Zhang F, Rubin LL, Peng LF, Chung RT, Musunuru K, Cowan CA. Cell Stem Cell. 2012 Dec 12. pii: S1934-5909(12)00645-5. doi: 10.1016/j.stem.2012.11.011. PubMed 23246482.
Backbone
  Vector backbone: pCRII-TOPO
  Backbone manufacturer: Invitrogen
  Backbone size w/o insert (bp): 3973
  Vector type: Bacterial Cloning
Growth in bacteria
  Bacterial resistance: Ampicillin and Kanamycin, 100 & 50 μg/mL
  Growth temperature: 37°C
  Growth strain: Top10
  Copy number: High Copy
Gene/Insert
  Gene/Insert name: I-TTGA
  Species: Synthetic
  Insert size (bp): 424
  Cloning method: TOPO Cloning
  Sequencing primers: 5′ T7; 3′ M13-rev
Terms and licenses: Academic/Nonprofit Terms; Industry Terms: Not Available to Industry
How to cite: I-TTGA was a gift from Chad Cowan & Kiran Musunuru (Addgene plasmid # 43211 ; http://n2t.net/addgene:43211 ; RRID:Addgene_43211)
