[The description below was written by a language model from this plasmid's Addgene catalogue record.]
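Description:
I-TTGA is a bacterial cloning plasmid built on the commercial pCRII-TOPO backbone, into which a 424 bp synthetic insert was placed by TOPO cloning. It is a high-copy plasmid maintained in E. coli, and the record lists both ampicillin and kanamycin resistance, consistent with the dual selection markers carried by this backbone. The vector is intended purely for propagation and storage of the insert. No mammalian promoter, reporter or expression cassette is recorded, and no feature table is available to confirm the individual backbone elements. The insert is flanked by T7 and M13 reverse priming sites, which are the recommended sequencing primers for verifying it.

The record describes the insert only as "I-TTGA" of synthetic origin and does not spell out its contents. The associated publication reports a TALEN genome-editing system for generating human stem cell-based disease models. In that context, the name and the insert size suggest a pre-assembled block of TALE repeat units recognising the four-base sequence TTGA, with the "I" prefix plausibly marking its position in an ordered assembly scheme. This interpretation is an inference from the name and publication title rather than something stated in the catalogue fields. On that reading, the plasmid would serve as one member of a library of modular repeat-array components, with the insert excised or amplified and joined to other modules to build a full-length TALE DNA-binding domain. That domain would then be fused to a nuclease in a separate expression vector to give custom TALENs for targeted genome editing.
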