>Addgene plasmid #43211 | I-TTGA | depositor partial sequence | sequence record 58476 | I-TTGA sequence 424 bps
CGTCTCCTGACCCCAGAGCAGGTCGTGGCCATTGCCTCGAATGGAGGGGGCAAACAGGCGTTGGAAACCG
TACAACGATTGCTGCCGGTGCTGTGCCAAGCGCACGGACTCACCCCAGAGCAGGTCGTGGCCATTGCCTC
GAATGGAGGGGGCAAACAGGCGTTGGAAACCGTACAACGATTGCTGCCGGTGCTGTGCCAAGCGCACGGC
CTCACCCCAGAGCAGGTCGTGGCAATCGCGAGCAATAACGGCGGAAAACAGGCTTTGGAAACGGTGCAGA
GGCTCCTTCCAGTGCTGTGCCAAGCGCACGGATTAACCCCAGAGCAGGTCGTGGCAATCGCCTCCAACAT
TGGCGGGAAACAGGCACTCGAGACTGTCCAGCGCCTGCTTCCCGTGCTGTGCCAAGCGCACGGCTTAAGA
GACG
