>Addgene plasmid #43211 | I-TTGA | addgene partial sequence | sequence record 62000 | M13-F20 5'-TGTAAAACGACGGCCAGT-3'
TGGGCGAATTGGGCCCTCTAGATGCATGCTCGAGCGGCCGCCAGTGTGATGGATATCTGCAGAATTCGCC
CTTATATAGATGCCGTCCTAGCGCGTCTCCTGACCCCAGAGCAGGTCGTGGCCATTGCCTCGAATGGAGG
GGGCAAACAGGCGTTGGAAACCGTACAACGATTGCTGCCGGTGCTGTGCCAAGCGCACGGACTCACCCCA
GAGCAGGTCGTGGCCATTGCCTCGAATGGAGGGGGCAAACAGGCGTTGGAAACCGTACAACGATTGCTGC
CGGTGCTGTGCCAAGCGCACGGCCTCACCCCAGAGCAGGTCGTGGCAATCGCGAGCAATAACGGCGGAAA
ACAGGCTTTGGAAACGGTGCAGAGGCTCCTTCCAGTGCTGTGCCAAGCGCACGGATTAACCCCAGAGCAG
GTCGTGGCAATCGCCTCCAACATTGGCGGGAAACAGGCACTCGAGACTGTCCAGCGCCTGCTTCCCGTGC
TGTGCCAAGCGCACGGCTTAAGAGACGTGGGCACAGGAAAGATACTTAAGGGCGAATTCCAGCACACTGG
CGGCCGTTACTAGTGGATCCGAGCTCGGTACCAAGCTTGATGCATAGCTTGAGTATTCTATAGTGTCACC
TAAATAGCTTGGCGTAATCATGGTCATAGCTGTTTCCTGTGTGAAATTGTTATCCGCTCACAATTCCACA
CAACATACGAGCCGGAAGCATAAAGTGTAAAGCCTGGGGTGCCTAATGAGTGAGCTAACTCACATTAATT
GCGTTGCGCTCACTGCCCGCTTTCCAGTCGGGAAACCTGTCGTGCCAGCTGCATTAATGAATCGGCCAAC
GCGCGGGGAGAGGCGGTTTGCGTATTGGGCGCTCTTCCGCTTCCTCGCTCACTGACTCGCTGCGCTCGGT
CGTTCGGCTGCGGCGAGCGGTATCAGCTCACTCAAA
